>Addgene plasmid #225462 | pcDNA3puro-mGFP-FMR1 isoform1-sh1Resistant | addgene full sequence | sequence record 448451 | Addgene NGS Result
GACGGATCGGGAGATCTCCCGATCCCCTATGGTGCACTCTCAGTACAATCTGCTCTGATGCCGCATAGTT
AAGCCAGTATCTGCTCCCTGCTTGTGTGTTGGAGGTCGCTGAGTAGTGCGCGAGCAAAATTTAAGCTACA
ACAAGGCAAGGCTTGACCGACAATTGCATGAAGAATCTGCTTAGGGTTAGGCGTTTTGCGCTGCTTCGCG
ATGTACGGGCCAGATATACGCGTTGACATTGATTATTGACTAGTTATTAATAGTAATCAATTACGGGGTC
ATTAGTTCATAGCCCATATATGGAGTTCCGCGTTACATAACTTACGGTAAATGGCCCGCCTGGCTGACCG
CCCAACGACCCCCGCCCATTGACGTCAATAATGACGTATGTTCCCATAGTAACGCCAATAGGGACTTTCC
ATTGACGTCAATGGGTGGAGTATTTACGGTAAACTGCCCACTTGGCAGTACATCAAGTGTATCATATGCC
AAGTACGCCCCCTATTGACGTCAATGACGGTAAATGGCCCGCCTGGCATTATGCCCAGTACATGACCTTA
TGGGACTTTCCTACTTGGCAGTACATCTACGTATTAGTCATCGCTATTACCATGGTGATGCGGTTTTGGC
AGTACATCAATGGGCGTGGATAGCGGTTTGACTCACGGGGATTTCCAAGTCTCCACCCCATTGACGTCAA
TGGGAGTTTGTTTTGGCACCAAAATCAACGGGACTTTCCAAAATGTCGTAACAACTCCGCCCCATTGACG
CAAATGGGCGGTAGGCGTGTACGGTGGGAGGTCTATATAAGCAGAGCTCTCTGGCTAACTAGAGAACCCA
CTGCTTACTGGCTTATCGAAATTAATACGACTCACTATAGGGAGACCCAAGCTGGCTAGCAACCATGGTG
AGCAAGGGCGAGGAGCTGTTCACCGGGGTGGTGCCCATCCTGGTCGAGCTGGACGGCGACGTAAACGGCC
ACAAGTTCAGCGTGTCCGGCGAGGGCGAGGGCGATGCCACCTACGGCAAGCTGACCCTGAAGTTCATCTG
CACCACCGGCAAGCTGCCCGTGCCCTGGCCCACCCTCGTGACCACCCTGACCTACGGCGTGCAGTGCTTC
AGCCGCTACCCCGACCACATGAAGCAGCACGACTTCTTCAAGTCCGCCATGCCCGAAGGCTACGTCCAGG
AGCGCACCATCTTCTTCAAGGACGACGGCAACTACAAGACCCGCGCCGAGGTGAAGTTCGAGGGCGACAC
CCTGGTGAACCGCATCGAGCTGAAGGGCATCGACTTCAAGGAGGACGGCAACATCCTGGGGCACAAGCTG
GAGTACAACTACAACAGCCACAACGTCTATATCATGGCCGACAAGCAGAAGAACGGCATCAAGGTGAACT
TCAAGATCCGCCACAACATCGAGGACGGCAGCGTGCAGCTCGCCGACCACTACCAGCAGAACACCCCCAT
CGGCGACGGCCCCGTGCTGCTGCCCGACAACCACTACCTGAGCACCCAGTCCAAGCTGAGCAAAGACCCC
AACGAGAAGCGCGATCACATGGTCCTGCTGGAGTTCGTGACCGCCGCCGGGATCACTCTCGGCATGGACG
AGCTGTACAAAAAAGCAGGCTCCACC
[1896 nt withheld, positions 1637-3532]
TAAACGAATTCGCGGCCGCACTCGAGATTCCAGCACAGTGGCGGCCGCTCGAGTCTAGAGGGCCCGTTTA
AACCCGCTGATCAGCCTCGACTGTGCCTTCTAGTTGCCAGCCATCTGTTGTTTGCCCCTCCCCCGTGCCT
TCCTTGACCCTGGAAGGTGCCACTCCCACTGTCCTTTCCTAATAAAATGAGGAAATTGCATCGCATTGTC
TGAGTAGGTGTCATTCTATTCTGGGGGGTGGGGTGGGGCAGGACAGCAAGGGGGAGGATTGGGAAGACAA
TAGCAGGCATGCTGGGGATGCGGTGGGCTCTATGGCTTCTGAGGCGGAAAGAACCAGCTGGGGCTCTAGG
GGGTATCCCC
[124 nt withheld, positions 3893-4016]
C
[91 nt withheld, positions 4018-4108]
A
[49 nt withheld, positions 4110-4158]
CCTTTGACGTTGGAGTCCACGTTCTTT
[37 nt withheld, positions 4186-4222]
ACCCTATCTCGGTCTATTCTTTTGATTTATAAGGGATTTTGCCGATTTCGGCCTATTGGTTAAAAAATGA
GCTGATTTAACAAAAATTTAACGCGAATTAATTCTGTGGAATGTGTGTCAGTTAGGGTGTGGAAAGTCCC
CAGGCTCCCCAGCAGGCAGAAGTATGCAAAGCATGCATCTCAATTAGTCAGCAACCAGGTGTGGAAAGTC
CCCAGGCTCCCCAGCAGGCAGAAGTATGCAAAGCATGCATCTCAATTAGTCAGCAACCATAGTCCCGCCC
CTAACTCCGCCCATCCCGCCCCTAACTCCGCCCAGTTCCGCCCATTCTCCGCCCCATGGCTGACTAATTT
TTTTTATTTATGCAGAGGCCGAGGCCGCCTCTGCCTCTGAGCTATTCCAGAAGTAGTGAGGAGGCTTTTT
TGGAGGCCTAGGCTTTTGCAAAAAGCTCCCAACCATGACCGAGTACAAGCCCACGGTGCGCCTCGCCACC
CGCGACGACGTCCCCAGGGCCGTACGCACCCTCGCCGCCGCGTTCGCCGACTACCCCGCCACGCGCCACA
CCGTCGATCCGGACCGCCACATCGAGCGGGTCACCGAGCTGCAAGAACTCTTCCTCACGCGCGTCGGGCT
CGACATCGGCAAGGTGTGGGTCGCGGACGACGGCGCCGCGGTGGCGGTCTGGACCACGCCGGAGAGCGTC
GAAGCGGGGGCGGTGTTCGCCGAGATCGGCCCGCGCATGGCCGAGTTGAGCGGTTCCCGGCTGGCCGCGC
AGCAACAGATGGAAGGCCTCCTGGCGCCGCACCGGCCCAAGGAGCCCGCGTGGTTCCTGGCCACCGTCGG
CGTCTCGCCCGACCACCAGGGCAAGGGTCTGGGCAGCGCCGTCGTGCTCCCCGGAGTGGAGGCGGCCGAG
CGCGCCGGGGTGCCCGCCTTCCTGGAGACCTCCGCGCCCCGCAACCTCCCCTTCTACGAGCGGCTCGGCT
TCACCGTCACCGCCGACGTCGAGGTGCCCGAAGGACCGCGCACCTGGTGCATGACCCGCAAGCCCGGTGC
CTGAGCGGGACTCTGGGGTTCGAAATGACCGACCAAGCGACGCCCAACCTGCCATCACGAGATTTCGATT
CCACCGCCGCCTTCTATGAAAGGTTGGGCTTCGGAATCGTTTTCCGGGACGCCGGCTGGATGATCCTCCA
GCGCGGGGATCTCATGCTGGAGTTCTTCGCCCACCCCAACTTGTTTATTGCAGCTTATAATGGTTACAAA
TAAAGCAATAGCATCACAAATTTCACAAATAAAGCATTTTTTTCACTGCATTCTAGTTGTGGTTTGTCCA
AACTCATCAATGTATCTTATCATGTCTGTATACCGTCGACCTCTAGCTAGAGCTTGGCGTAATCATGGTC
ATAGCTGTTTCCTGTGTGAAATTGTTATCCGCTCACAATTCCACACAACATACGAGCCGGAAGCATAAAG
TGTAAAGCCTGGGGTGCCTAATGAGTGAGCTAACTCACATTAATTGCGTTGCGCTCACTGCCCGCTTTCC
AGTCGGGAAACCTGTCGTGCCAGCTGCATTAATGAATCGGCCAACGCGCGGGGAGAGGCGGTTTGCGTAT
TGGGCGCTCTTCCGCTTCCTCGCTCACTGACTCGCTGCGCTCGGTCGTTCGGCTGCGGCGAGCGGTATCA
GCTCACTCAAAGGCGGTAATACGGTTATCCACAGAATCAGGGGATAACGCAGGAAAGAACATGTGAGCAA
AAGGCCAGCAAAAGGCCAGGAACCGTAAAAAGGCCGCGTTGCTGGCGTTTTTCCATAGGCTCCGCCCCCC
TGACGAGCATCACAAAAATCGACGCTCAAGTCAGAGGTGGCGAAACCCGACAGGACTATAAAGATACCAG
GCGTTTCCCCCTGGAAGCTCCCTCGTGCGCTCTCCTGTTCCGACCCTGCCGCTTACCGGATACCTGTCCG
CCTTTCTCCCTTCGGGAAGCGTGGCGCTTTCTCATAGCTCACGCTGTAGGTATCTCAGTTCGGTGTAGGT
CGTTCGCTCCAAGCTGGGCTGTGTGCACGAACCCCCCGTTCAGCCCGACCGCTGCGCCTTATCCGGTAAC
TATCGTCTTGAGTCCAACCCGGTAAGACACGACTTATCGCCACTGGCAGCAGCCACTGGTAACAGGATTA
GCAGAGCGAGGTATGTAGGCGGTGCTACAGAGTTCTTGAAGTGGTGGCCTAACTACGGCTACACTAGAAG
AACAGTATTTGGTATCTGCGCTCTGCTGAAGCCAGTTACCTTCGGAAAAAGAGTTGGTAGCTCTTGATCC
GGCAAACAAACCACCGCTGGTAGCGGTGGTTTTTTTGTTTGCAAGCAGCAGATTACGCGCAGAAAAAAAG
GATCTCAAGAAGATCCTTTGATCTTTTCTACGGGGTCTGACGCTCAGTGGAACGAAAACTCACGTTAAGG
GATTTTGGTCATGAGATTATCAAAAAGGATCTTCACCTAGATCCTTTTAAATTAAAAATGAAGTTTTAAA
TCAATCTAAAGTATATATGAGTAAACTTGGTCTGACAGTTACCAATGCTTAATCAGTGAGGCACCTATCT
CAGCGATCTGTCTATTTCGTTCATCCATAGTTGCCTGACTCCCCGTCGTGTAGATAACTACGATACGGGA
GGGCTTACCATCTGGCCCCAGTGCTGCAATGATACCGCGAGACCCACGCTCACCGGCTCCAGATTTATCA
GCAATAAACCAGCCAGCCGGAAGGGCCGAGCGCAGAAGTGGTCCTGCAACTTTATCCGCCTCCATCCAGT
CTATTAATTGTTGCCGGGAAGCTAGAGTAAGTAGTTCGCCAGTTAATAGTTTGCGCAACGTTGTTGCCAT
TGCTACAGGCATCGTGGTGTCACGCTCGTCGTTTGGTATGGCTTCATTCAGCTCCGGTTCCCAACGATCA
AGGCGAGTTACATGATCCCCCATGTTGTGCAAAAAAGCGGTTAGCTCCTTCGGTCCTCCGATCGTTGTCA
GAAGTAAGTTGGCCGCAGTGTTATCACTCATGGTTATGGCAGCACTGCATAATTCTCTTACTGTCATGCC
ATCCGTAAGATGCTTTTCTGTGACTGGTGAGTACTCAACCAAGTCATTCTGAGAATAGTGTATGCGGCGA
CCGAGTTGCTCTTGCCCGGCGTCAATACGGGATAATACCGCGCCACATAGCAGAACTTTAAAAGTGCTCA
TCATTGGAAAACGTTCTTCGGGGCGAAAACTCTCAAGGATCTTACCGCTGTTGAGATCCAGTTCGATGTA
ACCCACTCGTGCACCCAACTGATCTTCAGCATCTTTTACTTTCACCAGCGTTTCTGGGTGAGCAAAAACA
GGAAGGCAAAATGCCGCAAAAAAGGGAATAAGGGCGACACGGAAATGTTGAATACTCATACTCTTCCTTT
TTCAATATTATTGAAGCATTTATCAGGGTTATTGTCTCATGAGCGGATACATATTTGAATGTATTTAGAA
AAATAAACAAATAGGGGTTCCGCGCACATTTCCCCGAAAAGTGCCACCTGACGTC
Features (pLannotate 1.2.2; 21 found; start..end, strand, type, name):
     28..80      -  misc_feature   bom (fragment): basis of mobility region from pBR322
    235..614     +  enhancer       CMV enhancer: human cytomegalovirus immediate early enhancer
    615..818     +  promoter       CMV promoter: human cytomegalovirus (CMV) immediate early promoter
    814..847     +  LTR            5' LTR (truncated) (fragment): truncated 5' long terminal repeat (LTR) from HIV-1
    863..881     +  promoter       T7 promoter: promoter for bacteriophage T7 RNA polymerase
    905..1621    +  CDS            mEGFP: mEGFP is a basic (constitutively fluorescent) green fluorescent protein published in 2002, derived from Aequorea victoria. It has moderate acid sensitivity.
   1637..3532    +  CDS            FMR1 (sequence withheld): FMR1_HUMAN - Experimental evidence at protein level: Swiss-Prot protein existence level 1. (Microbial infection) Acts as a positive regulator of influenza A virus (IAV) replication. Required for the assembly and nuclear export of the viral ribonucleoprotein (vRNP) components. From Homo sapiens (Human).
   3623..3847    +  polyA_signal   bGH poly(A) signal: bovine growth hormone polyadenylation signal
   3851..3872    +  promoter       SV40 promoter (fragment): SV40 enhancer and early promoter
   3893..4321    +  rep_origin     f1 ori (sequence partly withheld): f1 bacteriophage origin of replication; arrow indicates direction of (+) strand synthesis
   4335..4664    +  promoter       SV40 promoter: SV40 enhancer and early promoter
   4677..5276    +  CDS            PuroR: puromycin N-acetyltransferase; pac from Streptomyces alboniger; confers resistance to puromycin
   5297..5455    +  CDS            ble (fragment): BLE_KLEPN - Experimental evidence at protein level: Swiss-Prot protein existence level 1. Binding protein with a strong affinity to the bleomycin family of antibiotics. Binds to CL990; an antimitotic-antibiotic compound. From Klebsiella pneumoniae.
   5450..5571    +  polyA_signal   SV40 poly(A) signal: SV40 polyadenylation signal
   5644..5660    -  protein_bind   lac operator: The lac repressor binds to the lac operator to inhibit transcription in E. coli. This inhibition can be relieved by adding lactose or isopropyl-β-D-thiogalactopyranoside (IPTG). lac repressor encoded by lacI
   5668..5698    -  promoter       lac promoter: promoter for the E. coli lac operon
   5713..5734    -  protein_bind   CAP binding site: CAP binding activates transcription in the presence of cAMP. E. coli catabolite activator protein
   5747..5839    -  CDS            lacI (fragment): lac repressor; lacI; The lac repressor binds to the lac operator to inhibit transcription in E. coli. This inhibition can be relieved by adding lactose or isopropyl-β-D-thiogalactopyranoside (IPTG).
   6022..6610    -  rep_origin     ori: high-copy-number ColE1/pMB1/pBR322/pUC origin of replication
   6781..7641    -  CDS            AmpR: β-lactamase; bla; confers resistance to ampicillin, carbenicillin, and related antibiotics
   7642..7746    -  promoter       AmpR promoter: bla
