[The description below was written by a language model from this plasmid's Addgene catalogue record and pLannotate feature annotations shown in this document.]
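Description:
pcDNA3puro-mGFP-FMR1 isoform1-sh1Resistant is a 7,777 nt mammalian expression plasmid built on a pcDNA3-puro backbone. It is propagated in E. coli as a high-copy plasmid through a ColE1/pUC-type origin and selected with ampicillin via the β-lactamase gene and its native promoter. An f1 phage origin is also present, along with short remnants of lac regulatory elements, a bom fragment and other small fragment hits that appear to be backbone carry-over rather than functional parts. For selection in mammalian cells, an SV40 enhancer/early promoter drives puromycin N-acetyltransferase, terminated by an SV40 polyadenylation signal. A short ble fragment sits between the puromycin gene and the poly(A) signal, possibly left over from an earlier marker cassette, though the record does not say.

The payload is a single open reading frame under the human CMV immediate early enhancer and promoter, ending at the bovine growth hormone polyadenylation signal. Monomeric EGFP is placed at the N terminus, followed after a short linker region by the coding sequence of human FMR1 isoform 1, which encodes the RNA-binding protein FMRP. A T7 promoter lies just upstream of the fusion and could support in vitro transcription. According to the depositor, the FMR1 sequence has been made resistant to a specific FMR1-targeting shRNA, although the exact changes are not described in the record. This design suits knockdown-and-rescue experiments, in which endogenous FMR1 is depleted by the shRNA while the fluorescent fusion continues to be expressed. It also allows the protein's localisation to be followed in live or fixed cells, either in transient transfections or in puromycin-selected populations.
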