Addgene plasmid #225462: pcDNA3puro-mGFP-FMR1 isoform1-sh1Resistant
Purpose: Express mEGFP-fusion protein of FMR1 isoform 1
Depositing lab: Christine Mayr. Depositing organization: Memorial Sloan-Kettering Cancer Center. Publication: The FXR1 network acts as signaling scaffold for actomyosin remodeling. Chen X, Fansler MM, Janjoš U, Ule J, Mayr C. Cell. 5 August 2024. doi: 10.1016/j.cell.2024.07.015. PubMed 37961296.
Backbone
  Vector backbone: pcDNA3-puro
  Backbone manufacturer: Mayr Lab
  Vector type: Mammalian Expression
Growth in bacteria
  Bacterial resistance: Ampicillin, 100 μg/mL
  Growth temperature: 37°C
  Growth strain: DH5alpha
  Copy number: High Copy
Gene/Insert
  Gene/Insert name: FMR1 isoform 1
  Species: H. sapiens (human)
  Entrez Gene: FMR1 (a.k.a. FMRP, FRAXA, POF, POF1)
  Promoter: CMV
  Tag / fusion protein: mEGFP (N terminal on insert)
  Cloning method: Other
Terms and licenses: Academic/Nonprofit Terms; Industry Terms: Not Available to Industry
Depositor comments: Resistant to shRNA TRCN0000059759 (target sequence GCGTTTGGAGAGATTACAAAT). Please visit https://doi.org/10.1101/2023.11.05.565677 for bioRxiv preprint.
How to cite: pcDNA3puro-mGFP-FMR1 isoform1-sh1Resistant was a gift from Christine Mayr (Addgene plasmid # 225462 ; http://n2t.net/addgene:225462 ; RRID:Addgene_225462)
